>Addgene plasmid #49859 | pcDNA3.2-GJA1-20K-V5 | addgene partial sequence | sequence record 77956 | T7 5'-TAATACGACTCACTATAGGG-3'
AGCTATCACAAGTTTGTACAAAAAGCAGGCTTCACCATGCTGGTGGTGTCCTTGGTGTCCCTGGCCTTGA
ATATCATTGAACTCTTCTATGTTTTCTTCAAGGGCGTTAAGGATCGGGTTAAGGGAAAGAGCGACCCTTA
CCATGCGACCAGTGGTGCGCTGAGCCCTGCCAAAGACTGTGGGTCTCAAAAATATGCTTATTTCAATGGC
TGCTCCTCACCAACCGCTCCCCTCTCGCCTCTATCTCCTCCTGGGTACAAGCTGGTTACTGGCGACAGAA
ACAATTCTTCTTGCCGCAATTACAACAAGCAAGCAAGTGAGCAAAACTGGGCTAATTACAGTGCAGAACA
AAATCGACTAGGGCAGGCGGGAAGCACCATCTCTAACTCCCATGCACAGCCTTTTGATTTCCCCGATGAT
AACCAGAATTCAAAAAAACTAGCTGCTGGACATGAATTACAGCCACTAGCCATTGTGGACCAGCGACCTT
CAAGCAGAGCCAGCAGTCGTGCCAGCAGCAGACCTCGGCCTGATGACCTGGAGATCTACCCAGCTTTCTT
GTACAAAGTGGTTGATCTAGAGGGCCCGCGGTTCGAAGGTAAGCCTATCCCTAACCCTCTCCTCGGTCTC
GATTCTACGCGTACCGGTTAGTAATGAGTTTAAACGGGGGAGGCTAACTGAAACACGGAAGGAGACAATA
CCGGAAGGAACCCGCGCTATGACGGCAATAAAAAGACAGAATAAAACGCACGGGTGTTGGGGTCGTTTGT
TCATAAACGCGGGGTTCGGTCCCAGGGCTGGCACTCTGTCGATACCCCACCGAGACCCCATTGGGGCCAA
TACGCCCGCGTTTCTTCCTTTTCCCCACCCCACCCCCCAAGTTCGGGTGAAGGCCCAGGGCTCGCA
