[The description below was written by a language model from this plasmid's Addgene catalogue record.]
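Description:
pcDNA3.2-GJA1-20K-V5 is a mammalian expression plasmid built on the pcDNA3.2/V5-DEST Gateway destination backbone. It is maintained in E. coli as a high-copy plasmid under ampicillin selection. It also carries a neomycin resistance marker, so transfected mammalian cells can be selected with G418 when stable expression is wanted. The recorded total size is about 8.3 kb. No feature table accompanies the record, so details such as the replication origins and polyadenylation signals are not documented here.

The insert, introduced by Gateway recombination, is a roughly 510 bp fragment of human GJA1, the gene encoding the gap junction protein connexin 43. It corresponds to residues 213–382, the C-terminal portion known as GJA1-20k, with translation initiating at methionine 213. Two downstream methionines, M281 and M320, are changed to leucine; this would be expected to prevent initiation at those internal positions, so that only the 20k species is made, although the record does not state the rationale explicitly. The native stop codon is omitted so that the open reading frame continues into the vector-encoded V5 epitope, giving a C-terminally tagged protein detectable with anti-V5 antibodies. Expression is driven by the CMV promoter, which gives strong constitutive transcription in most mammalian cell lines.

The associated publication concerns internally translated connexin 43 isoforms and their role in regulating gap junction formation. The plasmid lets this short isoform be expressed on its own, independently of full-length connexin 43, to study its localisation and its effects on connexin 43 gap junction formation.
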