Addgene plasmid #49859: pcDNA3.2-GJA1-20K-V5
Purpose: Encodes C-terminal fragment of human connexin 43 initiating at M213, with M281 and M320 mutated to L, and a V5 C-terminal fusion tag
Depositing lab: Robin Shaw. Depositing organization: Cedars-Sinai Medical Center. Publication: Autoregulation of Connexin43 Gap Junction Formation by Internally Translated Isoforms. Smyth JW, Shaw RM. Cell Rep. 2013 Nov 5. pii: S2211-1247(13)00578-0. doi: 10.1016/j.celrep.2013.10.009. PubMed 24210816.
Backbone
  Vector backbone: pcDNA3.2/V5-DEST
  Backbone manufacturer: Life Technologies
  Backbone size w/o insert (bp): 7711
  Total vector size (bp): 8257
  Vector type: Mammalian Expression
  Selectable markers: Neomycin (select with G418)
Growth in bacteria
  Bacterial resistance: Ampicillin, 100 μg/mL
  Growth temperature: 37°C
  Growth strain: DH5alpha
  Copy number: High Copy
Gene/Insert
  Gene/Insert name: GJA1-20k (alt names: GJA1; Connexin 43)
  Species: H. sapiens (human)
  Insert size (bp): 510
  Mutation: GJA1-20k fragment corresponds to residues 213-382 of Connexin 43, no stop codon to allow for c-terminal fusion
  GenBank ID: NM_000165.3
  Entrez Gene: GJA1 (a.k.a. AVSD3, CMDR, CX43, EKVP, EKVP3, GJAL, HLHS1, HSS, ODDD, PPKCA)
  Promoter: CMV
  Tag / fusion protein: V5 (C terminal on insert)
  Cloning method: Gateway Cloning
  Sequencing primers: 5′ CMV; 3′ V5
Terms and licenses: Academic/Nonprofit Terms; Industry Terms: Not Available to Industry
How to cite: pcDNA3.2-GJA1-20K-V5 was a gift from Robin Shaw (Addgene plasmid # 49859 ; http://n2t.net/addgene:49859 ; RRID:Addgene_49859)
